>Addgene plasmid #224196 | AiP15356 - pAAV-AiE0784m-minBG-DIO-CoChR-EGFP-WPRE3-BGHpA (Alias: CN5356) | addgene full sequence | sequence record 446786 | Addgene NGS Result
CCTGCAGGCAGCTGCGCGCTCGCTCGCTCACTGAGGCCGCCCGGGCGTCGGGCGACCTTTGGTCGCCCGG
CCTCAGTGAGCGAGCGAGCGCGCAGAGAGGGAGTGGCCAACTCCATCACTAGGGGTTCCTGCGGCCGCAC
GCGTAGGAACTGGACACACAAAGCCTTTCTCGTTTTTTCTTCCTCCCTGTGTTTCGGTCCAGGGGTCCTA
AGTGTGTAGCTCCCGGGGAGATGTGGGACTGTTCTCACCCAGAAAGAGGAACTAGAACCACAAGAGCCTA
ACCCCCCACGGTGGGAAGACACTCTGTGGCATCACCGGGAGGGGAGGCCAGGTGTGGGCAACTGCAGCTA
TTTCTAATCCACCAGAGGAAAGAGAGCTTTGACTGCTTGAAAAGCAGGCTGATTGTCAGGGGCGGAACCC
AGCTCAGAGCTGTCAGGGAAGCTCCTGGCAGGGGGTGGAGACAGGGGGCTTGGACTGACAGGCCTGTGAT
TTTGAAAGAAATGTCTTTAAGAGAGTGACTTAAAGTAGGAGAGAAATATTATTATTAGGTAATGCCTGTC
AGGTTATATTTTTTTTTGATGTGTTCTTGGTATTTCATAATCATTTTGCCTTTAGATGGTAAGCCCTTCC
TGGTGAGCTCGGGCTGGGCATAAAAGTCAGGGCAGAGCCATCTATTGCTTACATTTGCTTCTGGGATCCT
CTAGAGTCGACTCCGGAATAACTTCGTATAGGATACTTTATACGAAGTTATGCAGAATGGTAGCTGGATT
GTAGCTGCTATTAGCAATATGAAACCTCTTAATAACTTCGTATAGCATACATTATACGAAGTTATGGCGC
GCCTTACTTGTACAGCTCGTCCATGCCGAGAGTGATCCCGGCGGCGGTCACGAACTCCAGCAGGACCATG
TGATCGCGCTTCTCGTTGGGGTCTTTGCTCAGGGCGGACTGGGTGCTCAGGTAGTGGTTGTCGGGCAGCA
GCACGGGGCCGTCGCCGATGGGGGTGTTCTGCTGGTAGTGGTCGGCGAGCTGCACGCTGCCGTCCTCGAT
GTTGTGGCGGATCTTGAAGTTCACCTTGATGCCGTTCTTCTGCTTGTCGGCCATGATATAGACGTTGTGG
CTGTTGTAGTTGTACTCCAGCTTGTGCCCCAGGATGTTGCCGTCCTCCTTGAAGTCGATGCCCTTCAGCT
CGATGCGGTTCACCAGGGTGTCGCCCTCGAACTTCACCTCGGCGCGGGTCTTGTAGTTGCCGTCGTCCTT
GAAGAAGATGGTGCGCTCCTGGACGTAGCCTTCGGGCATGGCGGACTTGAAGAAGTCGTGCTGCTTCATG
TGGTCGGGGTAGCGGCTGAAGCACTGCACGCCGTAGGTCAGGGTGGTCACGAGGGTGGGCCAGGGCACGG
GCAGCTTGCCGGTGGTGCAAATGAACTTCAGGGTCAGCTTGCCGTAGGTGGCATCGCCCTCGCCCTCGCC
GGACACGCTGAACTTGTGGCCGTTTACGTCGCCGTCCAGCTCGACCAGGATGGGCACCACCCCGGTGAAC
AGCTCCTCGCCCTTGCTCACTGCTACTACCGGTGCCGCCACTGTCTCCTCGTCCTCCTGGTCCACCATGG
TCTCCACTTCCATCTCCTCGCCGGCCACGTTGATCTTGGTCTTCTTCCGGATGTCGCCGTAGATGATGAT
GTGCTGGTGGATCAGCACTCTCAGATAGTGTCCCAGCAGGCCCCAACAATTCTTGCTCATGAGGTCGATG
ATGGTGTGGCCAATGGTAGAGCCGTACACGCTGATGGCGTCGAATCCTTCTGGTCCCACGACGAACAGCA
CGGGGAACATGCCCCAAGACAGGAAGAACAGCCAAGCCATGATCCGCACGACGGTTCTAGGTCTGCCCTT
TGGCACCACGTGGTAGCTCTCGATATACACCTTGGCGGCGTGGAAGAAGGTGTTGGCGCCGTAGATGCAA
CCCAGCACGAAGAAGATGACCTTGACGTAGCCTGTGCTCATGGCGCTTGTAGCTCCCCACACGATGGTTC
CCACGTCTGACACCAGCAGCCTCATGGTCCGCTTGCTGTAGTCGTCCTTCAGGCCGGTCAGGTTGCTCAG
GTGGATCAGGATGACGGGACAAGTCAGCAGCCACTCTGCGTATCTCAGCCACTGGACTCGGTGTCCGTTA
GCCAGGTACAGCATGCTGGGGTCGTCGAACTCGTGGAAGAACTCGATGATGACCTTGGTCAGCTCGACGC
AACAGACGTAGACCTCCTCCCAACCGCAAGTGGCTCTCCAAGTCTGGTAGGCGTAGAACATCAGGATCAG
GATGCTGAAGCCGAAGGCGAACCACTGGAGGATGTTGGCCACCAGCTGCTCTGTATCGCTTCCCAGGCTG
TCGGTCCAAGCCAGGCAAAAGCACTGGTCGATAGGCACAATGGCGCTGCCGTTTCCCAGCATGGTGGCTA
GCATAACTTCGTATAAAGTATCCTATACGAAGTTATTTGCCTTAACCCAGAAATTATCACTGTTATTCTT
TAGAATGGTGCAAAGAATAACTTCGTATAATGTATGCTATACGAAGTTATGAATTCGATATCAAGCTTAT
CGATAATCAACCTCTGGATTACAAAATTTGTGAAAGATTGACTGGTATTCTTAACTATGTTGCTCCTTTT
ACGCTATGTGGATACGCTGCTTTAATGCCTTTGTATCATGCTATTGCTTCCCGTATGGCTTTCATTTTCT
CCTCCTTGTATAAATCCTGGTTGCTGTCTCTTTATGAGGAGTTGTGGCCCGTTGTCAGGCAACGTGGCGT
GGTGTGCACTGTGTTTGCTGACGCAACCCCCACTGGTTGGGGCATTGCCACCACCTGTCAGCTCCTTTCC
GGGACTTTCGCTTTCCCCCTCCCTATTGCCACGGCGGAACTCATCGCCGCCTGCCTTGCCCGCTGCTGGA
CAGGGGCTCGGCTGTTGGGCACTGACAATTCCGTGGTGTTGTCGGGGAAATCATCGTCCTTTCCTTGGCT
GCTCGCCTATGTTGCCACCTGGATTCTGCGCGGGACGTCCTTCTGCTACGTCCCTTCGGCCCTCAATCCA
GCGGACCTTCCTTCCCGCGGCCTGCTGCCGGCTCTGCGGCCTCTTCCGCGTCTTCGCCTTCGCCCTCAGA
CGAGTCGGATCTCCCTTTGGGCCGCCTCCCCGCATCGATACCGAGCGCTGCTCGAGAGATCTACGGGTGG
CATCCCTGTGACCCCTCCCCAGTGCCTCTCCTGGCCCTGGAAGTTGCCACTCCAGTGCCCACCAGCCTTG
TCCTAATAAAATTAAGTTGCATCATTTTGTCTGACTAGGTGTCCTTCTATAATATTATGGGGTGGAGGGG
GGTGGTATGGAGCAAGGGGCAAGTTGGGAAGACAACCTGTAGGGCCTGCGGGGTCTATTGGGAACCAAGC
TGGAGTGCAGTGGCACAATCTTGGCTCACTGCAATCTCCGCCTCCTGGGTTCAAGCGATTCTCCTGCCTC
AGCCTCCCGAGTTGTTGGGATTCCAGGCATGCATGACCAGGCTCAGCTAATTTTTGTTTTTTTGGTAGAG
ACGGGGTTTCACCATATTGGCCAGGCTGGTCTCCAACTCCTAATCTCAGGTGATCTACCCACCTTGGCCT
CCCAAATTGCTGGGATTACAGGCGTGAACCACTGCTCCCTTCCCTGTCCTTCTGATTTTGTAGGTAACCA
CGTGCGGACCGAGCGGCCGCAGGAACCCCTAGTGATGGAGTTGGCCACTCCCTCTCTGCGCGCTCGCTCG
CTCACTGAGGCCGGGCGACCAAAGGTCGCCCGACGCCCGGGCTTTGCCCGGGCGGCCTCAGTGAGCGAGC
GAGCGCGCAGCTGCCTGCAGGGGCGCCTGATGCGGTATTTTCTCCTTACGCATCTGTGCGGTATTTCACA
CCGCATA
[95 nt withheld, positions 3928-4022]
T
[46 nt withheld, positions 4024-4069]
C
[141 nt withheld, positions 4071-4211]
CCTTTGACGTTGGAGTCCACGTTCTTT
[37 nt withheld, positions 4239-4275]
ACTCTATCTCGGGCTATTCTTTTGATTTATAAGGGATTTTGCCGATTTCGGTCTATTGGTTAAAAAATGA
GCTGATTTAACAAAAATTTAACGCGAATTTTAACAAAATATTAACGTTTACAATTTTATGGTGCACTCTC
AGTACAATCTGCTCTGATGCCGCATAGTTAAGCCAGCCCCGACACCCGCCAACACCCGCTGACGCGCCCT
GACGGGCTTGTCTGCTCCCGGCATCCGCTTACAGACAAGCTGTGACCGTCTCCGGGAGCTGCATGTGTCA
GAGGTTTTCACCGTCATCACCGAAACGCGCGAGACGAAAGGGCCTCGTGATACGCCTATTTTTATAGGTT
AATGTCATGATAATAATGGTTTCTTAGACGTCAGGTGGCACTTTTCGGGGAAATGTGCGCGGAACCCCTA
TTTGTTTATTTTTCTAAATACATTCAAATATGTATCCGCTCATGAGACAATAACCCTGATAAATGCTTCA
ATAATATTGAAAAAGGAAGAGTATGAGTATTCAACATTTCCGTGTCGCCCTTATTCCCTTTTTTGCGGCA
TTTTGCCTTCCTGTTTTTGCTCACCCAGAAACGCTGGTGAAAGTAAAAGATGCTGAAGATCAGTTGGGTG
CACGAGTGGGTTACATCGAACTGGATCTCAACAGCGGTAAGATCCTTGAGAGTTTTCGCCCCGAAGAACG
TTTTCCAATGATGAGCACTTTTAAAGTTCTGCTATGTGGCGCGGTATTATCCCGTATTGACGCCGGGCAA
GAGCAACTCGGTCGCCGCATACACTATTCTCAGAATGACTTGGTTGAGTACTCACCAGTCACAGAAAAGC
ATCTTACGGATGGCATGACAGTAAGAGAATTATGCAGTGCTGCCATAACCATGAGTGATAACACTGCGGC
CAACTTACTTCTGACAACGATCGGAGGACCGAAGGAGCTAACCGCTTTTTTGCACAACATGGGGGATCAT
GTAACTCGCCTTGATCGTTGGGAACCGGAGCTGAATGAAGCCATACCAAACGACGAGCGTGACACCACGA
TGCCTGTAGCAATGGCAACAACGTTGCGCAAACTATTAACTGGCGAACTACTTACTCTAGCTTCCCGGCA
ACAATTAATAGACTGGATGGAGGCGGATAAAGTTGCAGGACCACTTCTGCGCTCGGCCCTTCCGGCTGGC
TGGTTTATTGCTGATAAATCTGGAGCCGGTGAGCGTGGGTCTCGCGGTATCATTGCAGCACTGGGGCCAG
ATGGTAAGCCCTCCCGTATCGTAGTTATCTACACGACGGGGAGTCAGGCAACTATGGATGAACGAAATAG
ACAGATCGCTGAGATAGGTGCCTCACTGATTAAGCATTGGTAACTGTCAGACCAAGTTTACTCATATATA
CTTTAGATTGATTTAAAACTTCATTTTTAATTTAAAAGGATCTAGGTGAAGATCCTTTTTGATAATCTCA
TGACCAAAATCCCTTAACGTGAGTTTTCGTTCCACTGAGCGTCAGACCCCGTAGAAAAGATCAAAGGATC
TTCTTGAGATCCTTTTTTTCTGCGCGTAATCTGCTGCTTGCAAACAAAAAAACCACCGCTACCAGCGGTG
GTTTGTTTGCCGGATCAAGAGCTACCAACTCTTTTTCCGAAGGTAACTGGCTTCAGCAGAGCGCAGATAC
CAAATACTGTTCTTCTAGTGTAGCCGTAGTTAGGCCACCACTTCAAGAACTCTGTAGCACCGCCTACATA
CCTCGCTCTGCTAATCCTGTTACCAGTGGCTGCTGCCAGTGGCGATAAGTCGTGTCTTACCGGGTTGGAC
TCAAGACGATAGTTACCGGATAAGGCGCAGCGGTCGGGCTGAACGGGGGGTTCGTGCACACAGCCCAGCT
TGGAGCGAACGACCTACACCGAACTGAGATACCTACAGCGTGAGCTATGAGAAAGCGCCACGCTTCCCGA
AGGGAGAAAGGCGGACAGGTATCCGGTAAGCGGCAGGGTCGGAACAGGAGAGCGCACGAGGGAGCTTCCA
GGGGGAAACGCCTGGTATCTTTATAGTCCTGTCGGGTTTCGCCACCTCTGACTTGAGCGTCGATTTTTGT
GATGCTCGTCAGGGGGGCGGAGCCTATGGAAAAACGCCAGCAACGCGGCCTTTTTACGGTTCCTGGCCTT
TTGCTGGCCTTTTGCTCACATGT
Features (pLannotate 1.2.2; 22 found; start..end, strand, type, name):
     12..39      +  repeat_region  AAV2 ITR (fragment): inverted terminal repeat of adeno-associated virus serotype 2 inverted
     68..95      +  repeat_region  AAV2 ITR (fragment): inverted terminal repeat of adeno-associated virus serotype 2 inverted
    693..711     +  misc_feature   MCS (fragment): pUC18/19 multiple cloning site
    718..751     +  protein_bind   lox2272: Cre-mediated recombination occurs in the 8-bp core sequence (GGATACTT). lox2272 sites are compatible with each other, but incompatible with loxP or loxN sites (Lee and Saito, 1988). Cre recombinase
    752..801     -  intron         β-globin intron (fragment): internally truncated intron from human β-globin
    802..835     +  protein_bind   loxP: Cre-mediated recombination occurs in the 8-bp core sequence (GCATACAT). Cre recombinase
    844..1560    -  CDS            EGFP: the original enhanced GFP (Yang et al., 1996) mammalian codon-optimized
   1579..2442    -  CDS            CoChR: high-photocurrent channelrhodopsin from Chloromonas oogama (Shemesh et al., 2017)
   2453..2486    -  protein_bind   lox2272: Cre-mediated recombination occurs in the 8-bp core sequence (GGATACTT). lox2272 sites are compatible with each other, but incompatible with loxP or loxN sites (Lee and Saito, 1988). Cre recombinase
   2487..2536    -  intron         β-globin intron (fragment): internally truncated intron from human β-globin
   2537..2570    -  protein_bind   loxP: Cre-mediated recombination occurs in the 8-bp core sequence (GCATACAT). Cre recombinase
   2571..2595    +  misc_feature   MCS (fragment): pBluescript multiple cloning site
   2595..3183    +  misc_feature   WPRE: woodchuck hepatitis virus posttranscriptional regulatory element
   3215..3691    +  polyA_signal   hGH poly(A) signal: human growth hormone polyadenylation signal
   3731..3871    +  repeat_region  AAV2 ITR: inverted terminal repeat of adeno-associated virus serotype 2 inverted
   3876..3927    -  misc_feature   bom (fragment): basis of mobility region from pBR322
   3946..4401    +  rep_origin     f1 ori (sequence partly withheld): f1 bacteriophage origin of replication; arrow indicates direction of (+) strand synthesis
   4402..4451    -  misc_feature   bom (fragment): basis of mobility region from pBR322
   4553..4588    -  CDS            rop (fragment): Rop protein, which maintains plasmids at low copy number; rop
   4683..4787    +  promoter       AmpR promoter: bla
   4788..5648    +  CDS            AmpR: β-lactamase; bla; confers resistance to ampicillin, carbenicillin, and related antibiotics
   5819..6407    +  rep_origin     ori: high-copy-number ColE1/pMB1/pBR322/pUC origin of replication
