[The description below was written by a language model from this plasmid's Addgene catalogue record and pLannotate feature annotations shown in this document.]
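Description:
AiP15356 - pAAV-AiE0784m-minBG-DIO-CoChR-EGFP-WPRE3-BGHpA (alias CN5356) is a recombinant AAV transfer plasmid for Cre-dependent optogenetic actuator expression in striatal medium spiny neurons. The bacterial backbone carries a high-copy ColE1/pUC-type origin, an f1 phage origin and an ampicillin resistance gene with its own promoter. The expression cassette lies between AAV2 inverted terminal repeats, which direct replication and packaging of the genome into AAV particles. The annotation detects the left ITR only as short fragments, and the right ITR as a full element.

According to the name and stated purpose, transcription is driven by the AiE0784m enhancer coupled to a minimal beta-globin promoter (minBG). Neither is annotated in the feature table, but an unannotated stretch upstream of the first lox site is where they would sit. The payload is CoChR, a high-photocurrent channelrhodopsin from Chloromonas oogama, followed in the same orientation by EGFP, consistent with the CoChR-EGFP fusion named in the record. This coding unit is placed in the antisense orientation and flanked by opposing pairs of lox2272 and loxP sites, the DIO (double-floxed inverted orientation) arrangement. Cre recombinase inverts the cassette and then excises one site of each pair, locking it in the sense orientation. Expression therefore requires both enhancer activity and Cre.

Downstream elements differ between the name and the annotation. The name indicates the shortened WPRE3 and a BGH polyadenylation signal, whereas the sequenced record is annotated with a full-length WPRE and a human growth hormone poly(A) signal. The construct is suited to intersectional, light-driven activation and fluorescent labelling of striatal neuron populations in Cre driver animals.
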