Addgene plasmid #224196: AiP15356 - pAAV-AiE0784m-minBG-DIO-CoChR-EGFP-WPRE3-BGHpA (Alias: CN5356)
Purpose: AiE0784m is an enhancer sequence, designed to drive Cre dependent AAV-mediated transgene expression in striatal MSNs
Depositing lab: Allen Institute for Brain Science & Jonathan Ting. Depositing organization: Allen Institute. Publication: Enhancer AAV toolbox for accessing and perturbing striatal cell types and circuits. Hunker AC, Wirthlin ME, Gill G, Johansen NJ, Hooper M, Omstead V, Vargas S, Lerma MN, Taskin N, Weed N, Laird WD, Bishaw YM, Bendrick JL, Gore BB, Ben-Simon Y, Opitz-Araya X, Martinez RA, Way SW, Thyagarajan B, Otto S, Sanchez REA, Alexander JR, Amaya A, Amster A, Arbuckle J, Ayala A, Baker PM, Barcelli T, Barta S, Bertagnolli D, Bielstein C, Bishwakarma P, Bowlus J, Boyer G, Brouner K, Casian B, Casper T, Chakka AB, Chakrabarty R, Chong P, Clark M, Colbert K, Daniel S, Dawe T, Departee M, DiValentin P, Donadio NP, Dotson NI, Dwivedi D, Egdorf T, Fliss T, Gary A, Goldy J, Grasso C, Groce EL, Gudsnuk K, Han W, Haradon Z, Hastings S, Helback O, Ho WV, Huang C, Johnson T, Jones DL, Juneau Z, Kenney J, Leibly M, Li S, Liang E, Loeffler H, Lusk NA, Madigan Z, Malloy J, Malone J, McCue R, Melchor J, Mich JK, Moosman S, Morin E, Naidoo R, Newman D, Ngo K, Nguyen K, Oster AL, Ouellette B, Oyama AA, Pena N, Pham T, Phillips E, Pom C, Potekhina L, Ransford S, Ray PL, Reding M, Rette DF, Reynoldson C, Rimorin C, Sigler AR, Rocha DB, Ronellenfitch K, Ruiz A, Sawyer L, Sevigny JP, Shapovalova NV, Shepard N, Shulga L, Soliman S, Staats B, Taormina MJ, Tieu M, Wang Y, Wilkes J, Wood T, Zhou T, Williford A, Dee N, Mollenkopf T, Ng L, Esposito L, Kalmbach BE, Yao S, Ariza J, Collman F, Mufti S, Smith K, Waters J, Ersing I, Patrick M, Zeng H, Lein ES, Kojima Y, Horwitz G, Owen SF, Levi BP, Daigle TL, Tasic B, Bakken TE, Ting JT. Neuron. 2025 May 21;113(10):1507-1524.e17. doi: 10.1016/j.neuron.2025.04.035. PubMed 40403704.
Backbone
  Vector backbone: rAAV
  Vector type: AAV
Growth in bacteria
  Bacterial resistance: Ampicillin, 100 μg/mL
  Growth temperature: 30°C
  Growth strain: NEB Stable
  Copy number: High Copy
Gene/Insert
  Gene/Insert name: CoChR-EGFP
  Species: Synthetic
  Cloning method: Restriction Enzyme; 5′ cloning site unknown (unknown if destroyed)
Terms and licenses: Academic/Nonprofit Terms; Industry Terms: Not Available to Industry
Depositor comments: Allen Institute plasmid alias: CN5356 . This work supported by NIH BRAIN Initiative grant UF1MH128339.
How to cite: AiP15356 - pAAV-AiE0784m-minBG-DIO-CoChR-EGFP-WPRE3-BGHpA (Alias: CN5356) was a gift from Allen Institute for Brain Science & Jonathan Ting (Addgene plasmid # 224196 ; http://n2t.net/addgene:224196 ; RRID:Addgene_224196)
